Addgene plasmid #38872: MUT
Purpose: Bacterial expression for structure determination; may not be full ORF
Depositing lab: Nicola Burgess-Brown. Depositing organization: University of Oxford.
Backbone
  Vector backbone: pNIC-CTHF
  Backbone manufacturer: SGC
  Vector type: Bacterial Expression
Growth in bacteria
  Bacterial resistance: Kanamycin, 50 μg/mL
  Growth temperature: 37°C
  Growth strain: Mach1
  Copy number: Low Copy
Gene/Insert
  Gene/Insert name: MUT (alt names: methylmalonyl Coenzyme A mutase; PDB:3BIC)
  Species: H. sapiens (human)
  Insert size (bp): 2295
  Entrez Gene: Mut (a.k.a. D230010K02Rik, Mcm)
  Tag / fusion protein: Tev His Flag (C terminal on insert)
  Cloning method: Ligation Independent Cloning
  Sequencing primers: 5′ T7; 3′ T7-term
Terms and licenses: Academic/Nonprofit Terms; Industry Terms: Not Available to Industry
How to cite: MUT was a gift from Nicola Burgess-Brown (Addgene plasmid # 38872 ; http://n2t.net/addgene:38872 ; RRID:Addgene_38872)
