[The description below was written by a language model from this plasmid's Addgene catalogue record.]
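Description:
MUT is a bacterial expression plasmid built on the pNIC-CTHF backbone from the SGC, carrying a human methylmalonyl Coenzyme A mutase insert of about 2.3 kb. It is maintained in E. coli under kanamycin selection and is recorded as low copy; the catalogue entry does not name the origin of replication, and no feature table is provided, so the exact arrangement of elements on the backbone cannot be confirmed from the record. The insert was introduced by ligation independent cloning, a restriction-free method well suited to parallel, high-throughput construct production.

The coding region is fused at its C terminus to a composite tag listed as TEV, His and Flag. In such an arrangement, the polyhistidine segment allows immobilised metal affinity purification, the Flag epitope gives an option for antibody-based detection or capture, and the TEV protease site allows the tags to be cleaved away from the purified protein. The promoter is not stated explicitly, but the listed sequencing primers (T7 and T7 terminator) imply that the insert sits between T7 promoter and terminator sequences, which would mean expression depends on a host supplying T7 RNA polymerase.

The stated purpose is bacterial production of protein for structure determination, and the record links the construct to a deposited PDB structure. It also warns that the insert may not be the full open reading frame, as is common for constructs with boundaries optimised for crystallisation. The species is given as human, although the linked gene entry uses mouse-style aliases, a discrepancy the record does not resolve.
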