>Addgene plasmid #38872 | MUT | depositor partial sequence | sequence record 48930 | MUT sequence 2295 bps
ATGTCACCTCATTACCTGAGGCAGGTAAAAGAATCATCAGGCTCCAGGCTCATACAGCAACGACTTCTAC
ACCAGCAACAGCCCCTTCACCCAGAATGGGCTGCCCTGGCTAAAAAGCAGCTGAAAGGCAAAAACCCAGA
AGACCTAATATGGCACACCCCGGAAGGGATCTCTATAAAACCCTTGTATTCCAAGAGAGATACTATGGAC
TTACCTGAAGAACTTCCAGGAGTGAAGCCATTCACACGTGGACCATATCCTACCATGTATACCTTTAGGC
CCTGGACCATCCGCCAGTATGCTGGTTTTAGTACTGTGGAAGAAAGCAATAAGTTCTATAAGGACAACAT
TAAGGCTGGTCAGCAGGGATTATCAGTTGCCTTTGATCTGGCGACACATCGTGGCTATGATTCAGACAAC
CCTCGAGTTCGTGGTGATGTTGGAATGGCTGGAGTTGCTATTGACACTGTGGAAGATACCAAAATTCTTT
TTGATGGAATTCCTTTAGAAAAAATGTCAGTTTCCATGACTATGAATGGAGCAGTTATTCCAGTTCTTGC
AAATTTTATAGTAACTGGAGAAGAACAAGGTGTACCTAAAGAGAAACTTACTGGTACCATCCAAAATGAT
ATACTAAAGGAATTTATGGTTCGAAATACATACATTTTTCCTCCAGAACCATCCATGAAAATTATTGCTG
ACATATTTGAATATACAGCAAAGCACATGCCAAAATTTAATTCAATTTCAATTAGTGGATACCATATGCA
GGAAGCAGGGGCTGATGCCATTCTGGAGCTGGCCTATACTTTAGCAGATGGATTGGAGTACTCTAGAACT
GGACTCCAGGCTGGCCTGACAATTGATGAATTTGCACCAAGGTTGTCTTTCTTCTGGGGAATTGGAATGA
ATTTCTATATGGAAATAGCAAAGATGAGAGCTGGTAGAAGACTCTGGGCTCACTTAATAGAGAAAATGTT
TCAGCCTAAAAACTCAAAATCTCTTCTTCTAAGAGCACACTGTCAGACATCTGGATGGTCACTTACTGAG
CAGGATCCCTACAATAATATTGTCCGTACTGCAATAGAAGCAATGGCAGCAGTATTTGGAGGGACTCAGT
CTTTGCACACAAATTCTTTTGATGAAGCTTTGGGTTTGCCAACTGTGAAAAGTGCTCGAATTGCCAGGAA
CACACAAATCATCATTCAAGAAGAATCTGGGATTCCCAAAGTGGCTGATCCTTGGGGAGGTTCTTACATG
ATGGAATGTCTCACAAATGATGTTTATGATGCTGCTTTAAAGCTCATTAATGAAATTGAAGAAATGGGTG
GAATGGCCAAAGCTGTAGCTGAGGGAATACCTAAACTTCGAATTGAAGAATGTGCTGCCCGAAGACAAGC
TAGAATAGATTCTGGTTCTGAAGTAATTGTTGGAGTAAATAAGTACCAGTTGGAAAAAGAAGACACTGTA
GAAGTTCTGGCAATTGATAATACTTCAGTGCGAAACAGGCAGATTGAAAAACTTAAGAAGATCAAATCCA
GCAGGGATCAAGCTTTGGCTGAACGTTGTCTTGCTGCACTAACCGAATGTGCTGCTAGCGGAGATGGAAA
TATCCTGGCTCTTGCAGTGGATGCATCTCGGGCAAGATGTACAGTGGGAGAAATCACAGATGCCCTGAAA
AAGGTATTTGGTGAACATAAAGCGAATGATCGAATGGTGAGTGGAGCATATCGCCAGGAATTTGGAGAAA
GTAAAGAGATAACATCTGCTATCAAGAGGGTTCATAAATTCATGGAACGTGAAGGTCGCAGACCTCGTCT
TCTTGTAGCAAAAATGGGACAAGATGGCCATGACAGAGGAGCAAAAGTTATTGCTACAGGATTTGCTGAT
CTTGGTTTTGATGTGGACATAGGCCCTCTTTTCCAGACTCCTCGTGAAGTGGCCCAGCAGGCTGTGGATG
CGGATGTGCATGCTGTGGGCGTAAGCACCCTCGCTGCTGGTCATAAAACCCTAGTTCCTGAACTCATCAA
AGAACTTAACTCCCTTGGACGGCCAGATATTCTTGTCATGTGTGGAGGGGTGATACCACCTCAGGATTAT
GAATTTCTGTTTGAAGTTGGTGTTTCCAATGTATTTGGTCCTGGGACTCGAATTCCAAAGGCTGCCGTTC
AGGTGCTTGATGATATTGAGAAGTGTTTGGAAAAGAAGCAGCAATCTGTAGCAGAGAACCTCTACTTCCA
ATCGCACCATCATCACCACCATGATTACAAGGATGACGACGATAAGTGAGGATCC
