>Addgene plasmid #38872 | MUT | addgene partial sequence | sequence record 52747 | T7-term
TCTTTCGGGCTTTGTTAGCAGCCGGATCTCAGTGGTGGTGGTGGTGGTGCTCGAGTGCGGCCGCAAGCTT
GTCGACGGAGCTCGAATTCGGATCCTCACTTATCGTCGTCATCCTTGTAATCATGGTGGTGATGATGGTG
CGATTGGAAGTAGAGGTTCTCTGCTACAGATTGCTGCTTCTTTTCCAAACACTTCTCAATATCATCAAGC
ACCTGAACGGCAGCCTTTGGAATTCGAGTCCCAGGACCAAATACATTGGAAACACCAACTTCAAACAGAA
ATTCATAATCCTGAGGTGGTATCACCCCTCCACACATGACAAGAATATCTGGCCGTCCAAGGGAGTTA
