>Addgene plasmid #38872 | MUT | addgene partial sequence | sequence record 53382 | T7 5'-TAATACGACTCACTATAGGG-3'
AATAATTTTGTTTAACCTTAAGAAGGAGATATACTATGTCACCTCATTACCTGAGGCAGGTAAAAGAATC
ATCAGGCTCCAGGCTCATACAGCAACGACTTCTACACCAGCAACAGCCCCTTCACCCAGAATGGGCTGCC
CTGGCTAAAAAGCAGCTGAAAGGCAAAAACCCAGAAGACCTAATATGGCACACCCCGGAAGGGATCTCTA
TAAAACCCTTGTATTCCAAGAGAGATACTATGGACTTACCTGAAGAACTTCCAGGAGTGAAGCCATTCAC
ACGTGGACCATATCCTACCATGTATACCTTTAGGCCCTGGACCATCCGCCAGTATGCTGGTTTTAGTACT
GTGGAAGAAAGCAATAAGTTCTATAAGGACAACATTAAGGCTGGTCAGCAGGGATTATCAGTTGCCTTTG
ATCTGGCGACACATCGTGGCTATGATTCAGACAACCCTCGAGTTCGTGGTGATGTTGGAATGGCTGGAGT
TGCTATTGACACTGTGGAAGATACCAAAATTCTTTTTGATGGAATTCCTTTAGAAAAAATGTCAGTTTCC
ATGACTATGAATGGAGCAGTTATTCCAGTTCTTGCAAATTTTATAGTAACTGGAGAAGAACAAGGTGTAC
CTAAAGAGAAACTTACTGGTACCATCCAAAATGATATACTAAAGGAATTTATGGTTCGAAATACATACAT
TTTTCCTCCAGAACCATCCATGAAAATTATTGCTGACATATTTGAATATACAGCAAAGCACATGCCAAAA
TTTAATTCAATTTCAATTAGTGGATACCATATGCAGGAAGCAGGGGCTGATGCCATTCTGGAGCTGGCCT
ATACTT
